Addgene plasmid #123494: pMK-Prrn (N. tabacum) APrrn4
Purpose: MoChlo kit
Depositing lab: Scott Lenaghan & C. Neal Stewart. Depositing organization: University of Tennessee Institute of Agriculture. Publication: MoChlo: A versatile modular cloning toolbox for chloroplast biotechnology. Occhialini A, Piatek A, Pfotenhauer AC, Frazier TP, Stewart CN, Lenaghan S. Plant Physiol. 2019 Jan 24. pii: pp.18.01220. doi: 10.1104/pp.18.01220. PubMed 30679266.
Backbone
  Vector backbone: pMK-T
  Vector type: Synthetic Biology
Growth in bacteria
  Bacterial resistance: Kanamycin, 50 μg/mL
  Growth temperature: 37°C
  Growth strain: Top10
  Copy number: High Copy
Gene/Insert
  Gene/Insert name: Prrn (N. tabacum) APrrn4
  Cloning method: Restriction Enzyme; 5′ cloning site Unknown (unknown if destroyed)
Terms and licenses: Academic/Nonprofit Terms; Industry Terms: Not Available to Industry
Depositor comments: All inserts have been produced by gene synthesis and cloned in the indicated backbone vector. The insert is a chloroplast promoter designed for Golden-Gate cloning. The Original Material was developed in the performance of research that was funded by Grant Nos. ARPA-E: DE-AR000660 & DARPA: D17AC00016.
How to cite: pMK-Prrn (N. tabacum) APrrn4 was a gift from Scott Lenaghan & C. Neal Stewart (Addgene plasmid # 123494 ; http://n2t.net/addgene:123494 ; RRID:Addgene_123494)
