[The description below was written by a language model from this plasmid's Addgene catalogue record and pLannotate feature annotations shown in this document.]
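Description:
pMK-Prrn (N. tabacum) APrrn4 is a small (about 2.5 kb) bacterial cloning plasmid that serves as a basic part donor in the MoChlo kit, a modular cloning toolbox for chloroplast biotechnology. It is built on the pMK-T gene-synthesis backbone and is classed as a synthetic biology vector. Propagation in E. coli relies on a high-copy ColE1/pUC-type origin. Selection is with kanamycin, conferred by an aminoglycoside phosphotransferase (NeoR/KanR) gene that the annotation places directly downstream of an AmpR (bla) promoter.

The payload is a synthesized version of Prrn from Nicotiana tabacum, described by the depositors as a chloroplast promoter designed for Golden Gate cloning. Prrn is generally known as the plastid ribosomal RNA operon promoter, widely used to drive strong transgene expression in chloroplasts. The automated feature table does not annotate the promoter itself. It presumably lies in the unannotated stretch between the T7 promoter and the short backbone fragments upstream of the origin, but the record does not give its coordinates, its flanking type IIS sites or its overhangs, and it does not explain what the "APrrn4" designation signifies.

The remaining annotated features are a T7 promoter and partial matches to an M13 origin, lacZα, lacI and an RSF origin. The partial matches are small fragments, most likely backbone remnants rather than functional elements.

The plasmid carries no coding sequence, terminator or plastid homology arms of its own. Its role is therefore to supply a promoter module that is assembled with other kit parts into expression cassettes and chloroplast transformation vectors.
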