Features (pLannotate 1.2.2; 8 found; start..end, strand, type, name):
      3..134     -  rep_origin     M13 ori (fragment): M13 bacteriophage origin of replication; arrow indicates direction of (+) strand synthesis
    155..311     -  CDS            lacZα (fragment): LacZα fragment of β-galactosidase; lacZ fragment
    320..338     +  promoter       T7 promoter: promoter for bacteriophage T7 RNA polymerase
    582..629     -  CDS            lacI (fragment): lac repressor; lacI; The lac repressor binds to the lac operator to inhibit transcription in E. coli. This inhibition can be relieved by adding lactose or isopropyl-β-D-thiogalactopyranoside (IPTG).
    666..706     -  rep_origin     RSF ori (fragment): Plasmids containing the RSF 1030 origin of replication can be propagated in E. coli cells that contain additional plasmids with compatible origins.
    784..1372    -  rep_origin     ori: high-copy-number ColE1/pMB1/pBR322/pUC origin of replication
   1546..2340    -  CDS            NeoR/KanR: aminoglycoside phosphotransferase confers resistance to neomycin, kanamycin, and G418 (Geneticin®)
   2341..2445    -  promoter       AmpR promoter: bla
>Addgene plasmid #123494 | pMK-Prrn (N. tabacum) APrrn4 | addgene full sequence | sequence record 247708 | Addgene NGS Result
CTAAATTGTAAGCGTTAATATTTTGTTAAAATTCGCGTTAAATTTTTGTTAAATCAGCTCATTTTTTAAC
CAATAGGCCGAAATCGGCAAAATCCCTTATAAATCAAAAGAATAGACCGAGATAGGGTTGAGTGGCCGCT
ACAGGGCGCTCCCATTCGCCATTCAGGCTGCGCAACTGTTGGGAAGGGCGTTTCGGTGCGGGCCTCTTCG
CTATTACGCCAGCTGGCGAAAGGGGGATGTGCTGCAAGGCGATTAAGTTGGGTAACGCCAGGGTTTTCCC
AGTCACGACGTTGTAAAACGACGGCCAGTGAGCGCGACGTAATACGACTCACTATAGGGCGAATTGAAGG
AAGGCCGTCAAGGCCACGTGTCTTGTCCAGAGCTCGGTCTCAGGAGGCTCCCCCGCCGTCGTTCAATGAG
AATGGATAAGAGGCTCGTGGGATTTACGTGAGGGGGCAGGGATGGCTAGGCTTCTGGGAGCGAACTCCGG
GCGAATACGAAGCGCTTGGATACAGTTGTAGGGAGGGATTTTACTTGAGACCGGTACCTGGAGCACAAGA
CTGGCCTCATGGGCCTTCCTTTCACTGCCCGCTTTCCAGTCGGGAAACCTGTCGTGCCAGCTGCATTAAC
ATGGTCATAGCTGTTTCCTTGCGTATTGGGCGCTCTCCGCTTCCTCGCTCACTGACTCGCTGCGCTCGGT
CGTTCGGGTAAAGCCTGGGGTGCCTAATGAGCAAAAGGCCAGCAAAAGGCCAGGAACCGTAAAAAGGCCG
CGTTGCTGGCGTTTTTCCATAGGCTCCGCCCCCCTGACGAGCATCACAAAAATCGACGCTCAAGTCAGAG
GTGGCGAAACCCGACAGGACTATAAAGATACCAGGCGTTTCCCCCTGGAAGCTCCCTCGTGCGCTCTCCT
GTTCCGACCCTGCCGCTTACCGGATACCTGTCCGCCTTTCTCCCTTCGGGAAGCGTGGCGCTTTCTCATA
GCTCACGCTGTAGGTATCTCAGTTCGGTGTAGGTCGTTCGCTCCAAGCTGGGCTGTGTGCACGAACCCCC
CGTTCAGCCCGACCGCTGCGCCTTATCCGGTAACTATCGTCTTGAGTCCAACCCGGTAAGACACGACTTA
TCGCCACTGGCAGCAGCCACTGGTAACAGGATTAGCAGAGCGAGGTATGTAGGCGGTGCTACAGAGTTCT
TGAAGTGGTGGCCTAACTACGGCTACACTAGAAGAACAGTATTTGGTATCTGCGCTCTGCTGAAGCCAGT
TACCTTCGGAAAAAGAGTTGGTAGCTCTTGATCCGGCAAACAAACCACCGCTGGTAGCGGTGGTTTTTTT
GTTTGCAAGCAGCAGATTACGCGCAGAAAAAAAGGATCTCAAGAAGATCCTTTGATCTTTTCTACGGGGT
CTGACGCTCAGTGGAACGAAAACTCACGTTAAGGGATTTTGGTCATGAGATTATCAAAAAGGATCTTCAC
CTAGATCCTTTTAAATTAAAAATGAAGTTTTAAATCAATCTAAAGTATATATGAGTAAACTTGGTCTGAC
AGTTATTAGAAAAATTCATCCAGCAGACGATAAAACGCAATACGCTGGCTATCCGGTGCCGCAATGCCAT
ACAGCACCAGAAAACGATCCGCCCATTCGCCGCCCAGTTCTTCCGCAATATCACGGGTGGCCAGCGCAAT
ATCCTGATAACGATCCGCCACGCCCAGACGGCCGCAATCAATAAAGCCGCTAAAACGGCCATTTTCCACC
ATAATGTTCGGCAGGCACGCATCACCATGGGTCACCACCAGATCTTCGCCATCCGGCATGCTCGCTTTCA
GACGCGCAAACAGCTCTGCCGGTGCCAGGCCCTGATGTTCTTCATCCAGATCATCCTGATCCACCAGGCC
CGCTTCCATACGGGTACGCGCACGTTCAATACGATGTTTCGCCTGATGATCAAACGGACAGGTCGCCGGG
TCCAGGGTATGCAGACGACGCATGGCATCCGCCATAATGCTCACTTTTTCTGCCGGCGCCAGATGGCTAG
ACAGCAGATCCTGACCCGGCACTTCGCCCAGCAGCAGCCAATCACGGCCCGCTTCGGTCACCACATCCAG
CACCGCCGCACACGGAACACCGGTGGTGGCCAGCCAGCTCAGACGCGCCGCTTCATCCTGCAGCTCGTTC
AGCGCACCGCTCAGATCGGTTTTCACAAACAGCACCGGACGACCCTGCGCGCTCAGACGAAACACCGCCG
CATCAGAGCAGCCAATGGTCTGCTGCGCCCAATCATAGCCAAACAGACGTTCCACCCACGCTGCCGGGCT
ACCCGCATGCAGGCCATCCTGTTCAATCATACTCTTCCTTTTTCAATATTATTGAAGCATTTATCAGGGT
TATTGTCTCATGAGCGGATACATATTTGAATGTATTTAGAAAAATAAACAAATAGGGGTTCCGCGCACAT
TTCCCCGAAAAGTGCCAC
