>Addgene plasmid #123494 | pMK-Prrn (N. tabacum) APrrn4 | depositor partial sequence | sequence record 235611 | Prrn (N. tabacum) APrrn4
GCTCCCCCGCCGTCGTTCAATGAGAATGGATAAGAGGCTCGTGGGATTTACGTGAGGGGGCAGGGATGGC
TAGGCTTCTGGGAGCGAACTCCGGGCGAATACGAAGCGCTTGGATACAGTTGTAGGGAGGGATTT
